>Addgene plasmid #209663 | pAAV.hSyanpsin.(cyto).iATPSnFR2.S29W.A95K.HaloTag | addgene full sequence | sequence record 413353 | Addgene NGS Result
CTGCATTAATGAATCGGCCAACGCGCGGGGAGAGGCGGTTTGCGTATTGGGCGCTCTTCCGCTTCCTCGC
TCACTGACTCGCTGCGCTCGGTCGTTCGGCTGCGGCGAGCGGTATCAGCTCACTCAAAGGCGGTAATACG
GTTATCCACAGAATCAGGGGATAACGCAGGAAAGAACATGTGAGCAAAAGGCCAGCAAAAGGCCAGGAAC
CGTAAAAAGGCCGCGTTGCTGGCGTTTTTCCATAGGCTCCGCCCCCCTGACGAGCATCACAAAAATCGAC
GCTCAAGTCAGAGGTGGCGAAACCCGACAGGACTATAAAGATACCAGGCGTTTCCCCCTGGAAGCTCCCT
CGTGCGCTCTCCTGTTCCGACCCTGCCGCTTACCGGATACCTGTCCGCCTTTCTCCCTTCGGGAAGCGTG
GCGCTTTCTCATAGCTCACGCTGTAGGTATCTCAGTTCGGTGTAGGTCGTTCGCTCCAAGCTGGGCTGTG
TGCACGAACCCCCCGTTCAGCCCGACCGCTGCGCCTTATCCGGTAACTATCGTCTTGAGTCCAACCCGGT
AAGACACGACTTATCGCCACTGGCAGCAGCCACTGGTAACAGGATTAGCAGAGCGAGGTATGTAGGCGGT
GCTACAGAGTTCTTGAAGTGGTGGCCTAACTACGGCTACACTAGAAGAACAGTATTTGGTATCTGCGCTC
TGCTGAAGCCAGTTACCTTCGGAAAAAGAGTTGGTAGCTCTTGATCCGGCAAACAAACCACCGCTGGTAG
CGGTGGTTTTTTTGTTTGCAAGCAGCAGATTACGCGCAGAAAAAAAGGATCTCAAGAAGATCCTTTGATC
TTTTCTACGGGGTCTGACGCTCAGTGGAACGAAAACTCACGTTAAGGGATTTTGGTCATGAGATTATCAA
AAAGGATCTTCACCTAGATCCTTTTAAATTAAAAATGAAGTTTTAAATCAATCTAAAGTATATATGAGTA
AACTTGGTCTGACAGTTACCAATGCTTAATCAGTGAGGCACCTATCTCAGCGATCTGTCTATTTCGTTCA
TCCATAGTTGCCTGACTCCCCGTCGTGTAGATAACTACGATACGGGAGGGCTTACCATCTGGCCCCAGTG
CTGCAATGATACCGCGAGACCCACGCTCACCGGCTCCAGATTTATCAGCAATAAACCAGCCAGCCGGAAG
GGCCGAGCGCAGAAGTGGTCCTGCAACTTTATCCGCCTCCATCCAGTCTATTAATTGTTGCCGGGAAGCT
AGAGTAAGTAGTTCGCCAGTTAATAGTTTGCGCAACGTTGTTGCCATTGCTACAGGCATCGTGGTGTCAC
GCTCGTCGTTTGGTATGGCTTCATTCAGCTCCGGTTCCCAACGATCAAGGCGAGTTACATGATCCCCCAT
GTTGTGCAAAAAAGCGGTTAGCTCCTTCGGTCCTCCGATCGTTGTCAGAAGTAAGTTGGCCGCAGTGTTA
TCACTCATGGTTATGGCAGCACTGCATAATTCTCTTACTGTCATGCCATCCGTAAGATGCTTTTCTGTGA
CTGGTGAGTACTCAACCAAGTCATTCTGAGAATAGTGTATGCGGCGACCGAGTTGCTCTTGCCCGGCGTC
AATACGGGATAATACCGCGCCACATAGCAGAACTTTAAAAGTGCTCATCATTGGAAAACGTTCTTCGGGG
CGAAAACTCTCAAGGATCTTACCGCTGTTGAGATCCAGTTCGATGTAACCCACTCGTGCACCCAACTGAT
CTTCAGCATCTTTTACTTTCACCAGCGTTTCTGGGTGAGCAAAAACAGGAAGGCAAAATGCCGCAAAAAA
GGGAATAAGGGCGACACGGAAATGTTGAATACTCATACTCTTCCTTTTTCAATATTATTGAAGCATTTAT
CAGGGTTATTGTCTCATGAGCGGATACATATTTGAATGTATTTAGAAAAATAAACAAATAGGGGTTCCGC
GCACATTTCCCCGAAAAGTGCCACCTAAATTGTAAGCGTTAATATTTTGTTAAAATTCGCGTTAAATTTT
TGTTAAATCAGCTCATTTTTTAACCAATAGGCCGAAATCGGCAAAATCCCTTATAAATCAAAAGAATAGA
CCGAGATAGGGT
[37 nt withheld, positions 2113-2149]
AAAGAACGTGGACTCCAACGTCAAAGG
[49 nt withheld, positions 2177-2225]
T
[91 nt withheld, positions 2227-2317]
G
[124 nt withheld, positions 2319-2442]
CCCATTCGCCATTCAGGCTGCGCAACTGTTGGGAAGGGCGATCGGTGCGGGCCTCTTCGCTATTACGCCA
GCTGCGCGCTCGCTCGCTCACTGAGGCCGCCCGGGCAAAGCCCGGGCGTCGGGCGACCTTTGGTCGCCCG
GCCTCAGTGAGCGAGCGAGCGCGCAGAGAGGGAGTGGCCAACTCCATCACTAGGGGTTCCTTGTAGTTAA
TGATTAACCCGCCATGCTACTTATCTACGTAGCCATGCTCTAGGAAGATCCAGGGCCCTGCGTATGAGTG
CAAGTGGGTTTTAGGACCAGGATGAGGCGGGGTGGGGGTGCCTACCTGACGACCGGCCCCGACCCACTGG
ACAAGCACCCAACCCCCATTCCCCAAATTGCGCATCCCCTATCAGAGAGGGGGAGGGGAAACAGGATGCG
GCGAGGCGCGTGCGCACTGCCAGCTTCAGCACCGCGGACAGTGCCTTCGCCCCCGCCTGGCGGCGCGCGC
CACCGCCGCCTCAGCACTGAAGGCGCGCTGACGTCACTCGCCGGTCCCCCGCAAACTCCCCTTCCCGGCC
ACCTTGGTCGCGTCCGCGCCGCCGCCGGCCCAGCCGGACCGCACCACGCGAGGCGCGAGATAGGGGGGCA
CGGGCGCGACCATCTGCGCTGCGGCGCCGGCGACTCAGCGCTGCCTCAGTCTGCGGTGGGCAGCGGAGGA
GTCGTGTCGTGCCTGAGAGCGCAGTCCAATTCAAGCTGCTAGCAAGGATCCCGCCACCATGGGCAGATCT
ATGAAGACTATTCACGTGAGTGTCGTAACTCCCGACGGGCCTGTATATGAGGATGACGTTGAAATGGTGA
GCGTCAAAGCAAAATGGGGCGAGCTCGGTATTCTCCCAGGCCACATTCCCTTGAAAGCTCCCCTAGAGAT
CAGTGCCGCACGCCTGAAGAAAGGGGGCAAAACACAGTATATCGCTGTGTCAGGCGGCAACCTCGAAGTG
CGGCCTGACAAGGTGACCATCTATGCCCAGGCAGCCGAGAGGGCTGAGGATATCGATGTCCTGCGCGCCA
AGAAAGCCAAGGAGAGAGCCGAGCGCCGACTCCAATCACAGGTCCTGGTCGGGAACGTCTATATCACCGC
CGACAAGCAGAAGAACGGCATCAAGGCGAACTTCAAGATCCGCCACAACGTGGAGGACGGCAGCATGCAG
CTCGCCGACCACTACCAGCAGAACACCCCCATCGGCGACGGCCCCGTGCTGCTGCCCGACAACCACTACC
TGAGCACCCAGTCCGTGCTGAGCAAAGACCCTAACGAGAAGCGCGATCACATGGTCCTGCTGGAGTTCGT
GACCGCCGCCGGGATCACTCTCGGCATGGACGAGCTGTACAAGGGCGGTACCGGAGGGAGCATGAGCAAG
GGCGAGGAGCTGTTCACCGGGGTGGTGCCCATCCTGGTCGAGCTGGACGGCGACGTAAACGGCCACAAGT
TCAGCGTGCGCGGCGAGGGCGAGGGCGATGCCACCAACGGCAAGCTGACCCTGAAGTTCATCTGCACCAC
CGGCAAGCTGCCCGTGCCCTGGCCCACCCTCGTGACCACCCTGACCTACGGCGTGCAGTGCTTCAGCCGC
TACCCCGACCACATGAAGCAGCACGACTTCTTCAAGTCCGCCATGCCCGAAGGCTACGTCCAGGAGCGCA
CCATCAGCTTCAAGGACGACGGCACCTACAAGACCCGCGCCGAGGTGAAGTTCGAGGGCGACACCCTGGT
GAACCGCATCGAGCTGAAGGGCATCGACTTCAAGGAGGACGGCAACATCCTGGGGCACAAGCTGGAGTAC
AACTTTATTTGTGTGGACATCGATTTTAAGCGCGCCGAGCTCGCCCTTAAGCGCGCAATGAATAGGCTCT
CAGTTGCCGAAATGAAGCTGCAGGGCGGAGGCTCGGGCGGAGGTGGGTCGGGTGGCGGCGGATCAATGGC
CGAGATCGGCACCGGCTTCCCCTTCGACCCCCACTACGTGGAGGTGCTGGGCGAGCGCATGCACTACGTT
GACGTGGGCCCCCGCGACGGCACCCCCGTGCTGTTCCTGCACGGCAACCCCACCAGCAGCTACGTGTGGC
GCAACATCATCCCCCACGTGGCCCCCACCCACCGCACTATCGCCCCCGACCTGATCGGCATGGGCAAGAG
CGACAAGCCCGACCTGGGCTACTTCTTCGACGACCACGTGCGCTTCATGGACGCCTTCATCGAGGCCCTG
GGCCTGGAGGAGGTGGTGCTGGTGATCCACGACTGGGGCAGCGCCCTGGGCTTCCACTGGGCCAAGCGCA
ACCCCGAGCGCGTGAAGGGCATCGCCTTCATGGAGTTCATCCGCCCCATCCCCACCTGGGACGAGTGGCC
CGAGTTCGCCCGCGAGACCTTCCAGGCCTTCCGCACCACCGACGTGGGCCGCAAGCTGATCATCGACCAG
AACGTGTTCATCGAGGGCACCCTGCCCATGGGCGTGGTGCGCCCCCTGACCGAGGTGGAGATGGACCACT
ACCGCGAGCCCTTCCTGAACCCCGTGGACCGCGAGCCCCTGTGGCGCTTCCCCAACGAGCTGCCCATCGC
CGGCGAGCCCGCCAACATCGTGGCCCTGGTGGAGGAGTACATGGACTGGCTGCACCAGAGCCCCGTGCCC
AAGCTGCTGTTCTGGGGCACCCCCGGCGTGCTGATCCCCCCCGCCGAGGCCGCCCGCCTGGCCAAGAGCC
TGCCCAACGTTAAGGCCGTGGACATCGGCCCCGGCCTGAACCTGCTCCAGGAGGACAACCCCGACCTGAT
CGGCAGCGAGATCGCCCGCTGGCTGAGCACCCTCGAGATCAGCGGCTAGAAGCTTATCGATAATCAACCT
CTGGATTACAAAATTTGTGAAAGATTGACTGGTATTCTTAACTATGTTGCTCCTTTTACGCTATGTGGAT
ACGCTGCTTTAATGCCTTTGTATCATGCTATTGCTTCCCGTATGGCTTTCATTTTCTCCTCCTTGTATAA
ATCCTGGTTGCTGTCTCTTTATGAGGAGTTGTGGCCCGTTGTCAGGCAACGTGGCGTGGTGTGCACTGTG
TTTGCTGACGCAACCCCCACTGGTTGGGGCATTGCCACCACCTGTCAGCTCCTTTCCGGGACTTTCGCTT
TCCCCCTCCCTATTGCCACGGCGGAACTCATCGCCGCCTGCCTTGCCCGCTGCTGGACAGGGGCTCGGCT
GTTGGGCACTGACAATTCCGTGGTGTTGTCGGGGAAATCATCGTCCTTTCCTTGGCTGCTCGCCTGTGTT
GCCACCTGGATTCTGCGCGGGACGTCCTTCTGCTACGTCCCTTCGGCCCTCAATCCAGCGGACCTTCCTT
CCCGCGGCCTGCTGCCGGCTCTGCGGCCTCTTCCGCGTCTTCGCCTTCGCCCTCAGACGAGTCGGATCTC
CCTTTGGGCCGCCTCCCCGCATCGATACCGTCGACCTCGACCCGGGCGGCCGCTTCGAGCAGACATGATA
AGATACATTGATGAGTTTGGACAAACCACAACTAGAATGCAGTGAAAAAAATGCTTTATTTGTGAAATTT
GTGATGCTATTGCTTTATTTGTAACCATTATAAGCTGCAATAAACAAGTTAACAACAACAATTGCATTCA
TTTTATGTTTCAGGTTCAGGGGGAGATGTGGGAGGTTTTTTAAAGCAAGTAAAACCTCTACAAATGTGGT
AAAATCGATAAGGATCTTCCTAGAGCATGGCTACGTAGATAAGTAGCATGGCGGGTTAATCATTAACTAC
AAGGAACCCCTAGTGATGGAGTTGGCCACTCCCTCTCTGCGCGCTCGCTCGCTCACTGAGGCCGGGCGAC
CAAAGGTCGCCCGACGCCCGGGCTTTGCCCGGGCGGCCTCAGTGAGCGAGCGAGCGCGCAG
Features (pLannotate 1.2.2; 17 found; start..end, strand, type, name):
    237..825     -  rep_origin     ori: high-copy-number ColE1/pMB1/pBR322/pUC origin of replication
    996..1856    -  CDS            AmpR: β-lactamase; bla; confers resistance to ampicillin, carbenicillin, and related antibiotics
   1857..1961    -  promoter       AmpR promoter: bla
   2014..2442    -  rep_origin     f1 ori (sequence partly withheld): f1 bacteriophage origin of replication; arrow indicates direction of (+) strand synthesis
   2447..2516    -  CDS            lacZα (fragment): LacZα fragment of β-galactosidase; lacZ fragment
   2511..2643    -  repeat_region  AAV2 ITR (fragment): inverted terminal repeat of adeno-associated virus serotype 2 inverted
   2719..3166    +  promoter       hSyn promoter: human synapsin I promoter; confers neuron-specific expression (Kügler et al., 2003)
   3213..3533    +  CDS            atpC (fragment): ATPE_GEOKA - Experimental evidence at protein level: Swiss-Prot protein existence level 1. Produces ATP from ADP in the presence of a proton gradient across the membrane. From Geobacillus kaustophilus (strain HTA426).
   3546..4265    +  CDS            cEGFP: cEGFP is a basic (constitutively fluorescent) green fluorescent protein published in 2008, derived from Aequorea victoria.
   4278..4349    +  CDS            atpC (fragment): ATPE_BACP3 - Experimental evidence at protein level: Swiss-Prot protein existence level 1. Produces ATP from ADP in the presence of a proton gradient across the membrane. From Bacillus sp. (strain PS3).
   4398..5276    +  CDS            dhaA: DHAA_PSEPV - Experimental evidence at protein level: Swiss-Prot protein existence level 1. Catalyzes hydrolytic cleavage of carbon-halogen bonds in halogenated aliphatic compounds, leading to the formation of the corresponding primary alcohols, halide ions and protons. Has a broad substrate specificity, as it is able to dehalogenate mono- and di- chlorinated and brominated alkanes (up to at least C10), and the two isomers of 1,3-dichloropropene to 3-chloroallyl alcohol; the highest activity was found with 1,2-dibromoethane, while no activity was observed with the analog 1,2-dichloroethane. Fro
   5304..5892    +  misc_feature   WPRE: woodchuck hepatitis virus posttranscriptional regulatory element
   5893..5912    +  misc_feature   MCS (fragment): pBluescript multiple cloning site
   5941..6062    -  polyA_signal   SV40 poly(A) signal: SV40 polyadenylation signal
   6085..6153    -  CDS            large T antigen (fragment): large T antigen from SV40 (simian virus 40)
   6224..4       +  repeat_region  AAV2 ITR (across the origin): inverted terminal repeat of adeno-associated virus serotype 2 inverted
   6351..54      -  CDS            lacI (fragment) (across the origin): lac repressor; lacI; The lac repressor binds to the lac operator to inhibit transcription in E. coli. This inhibition can be relieved by adding lactose or isopropyl-β-D-thiogalactopyranoside (IPTG).
