[The description below was written by a language model from this plasmid's Addgene catalogue record and pLannotate feature annotations shown in this document.]
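Description:
pAAV.hSyanpsin.(cyto).iATPSnFR2.S29W.A95K.HaloTag is an adeno-associated virus transfer plasmid of about 6.4 kb, built on a pAAV backbone for neuronal expression of a genetically encoded fluorescent ATP sensor. It is maintained in E. coli through a high-copy ColE1/pUC-type origin and selected with ampicillin via the β-lactamase gene. An f1 phage origin is also present, along with small lacZα and lacI remnants of the parental cloning vector. The expression cassette is flanked by AAV2 inverted terminal repeats, which allow the intervening DNA to be packaged into recombinant AAV particles when helper functions are supplied. One ITR is annotated only as a fragment.

Between the ITRs, the human synapsin I promoter drives neuron-specific transcription of a synthetic fusion protein. The annotated coding region shows the sensor's architecture. Two fragments matching the epsilon subunit of bacterial F-type ATP synthase (atpC, with hits to Geobacillus and Bacillus PS3 proteins) bracket a GFP-derived domain annotated as cEGFP, an arrangement in which ATP binding to the epsilon subunit would be expected to alter fluorescence. Downstream is a dehalogenase-derived sequence (dhaA) corresponding to HaloTag, which covalently binds chloroalkane dye ligands and can thus provide a second label, for instance for normalising the sensor signal. The sensor carries the S29W and A95K substitutions and is described by the depositor as the high-affinity version of iATPSnFR2. The "(cyto)" in the name suggests an untargeted, cytosolic form. A WPRE enhances transcript stability and expression, and an SV40 polyadenylation signal is annotated downstream, though on the reverse strand. The construct is intended for monitoring intracellular ATP in neurons, by transfection or after AAV production.
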