Addgene plasmid #209663: pAAV.hSyanpsin.(cyto).iATPSnFR2.S29W.A95K.HaloTag
Purpose: Expression of iATPSnFR2, high affinity
Depositing lab: Tim Brown & HHMI-JRC Tool Translation Team. Depositing organization: HHMI, Janelia Research Campus. Publication: iATPSnFR2: A high-dynamic-range fluorescent sensor for monitoring intracellular ATP. Marvin JS, Kokotos AC, Kumar M, Pulido C, Tkachuk AN, Yao JS, Brown TA, Ryan TA. Proc Natl Acad Sci U S A. 2024 May 21;121(21):e2314604121. doi: 10.1073/pnas.2314604121. Epub 2024 May 15. PubMed 38748581.
Backbone
  Vector backbone: pAAV
  Vector type: AAV
Growth in bacteria
  Bacterial resistance: Ampicillin, 100 μg/mL
  Growth temperature: 37°C
  Growth strain: NEB Stable
  Copy number: High Copy
Gene/Insert
  Gene/Insert name: iATPSnFR2.S29W.HaloTag
  Species: Synthetic
  Mutation: S29W.A95K
  Promoter: hSyn
  Cloning method: Restriction Enzyme; 5′ cloning site unknown (unknown if destroyed)
Terms and licenses: Academic/Nonprofit Terms; Industry Terms: Not Available to Industry
Depositor comments: Please visit https://doi.org/10.1101/2023.08.24.554624 for bioRxiv preprint.
How to cite: pAAV.hSyanpsin.(cyto).iATPSnFR2.S29W.A95K.HaloTag was a gift from Tim Brown & HHMI-JRC Tool Translation Team (Addgene plasmid # 209663 ; http://n2t.net/addgene:209663 ; RRID:Addgene_209663)
